Addgene plasmid #29540: pCDF1-ERBB4 (R544W)
Depositing lab: Yardena Samuels. Depositing organization: National Human Genome Research Institute (NHGRI). Publication: Analysis of the tyrosine kinome in melanoma reveals recurrent mutations in ERBB4. Prickett TD, Agrawal NS, Wei X, Yates KE, Lin JC, Wunderlich JR, Cronin JC, Cruz P, Rosenberg SA, Samuels Y. Nat Genet. 2009 Oct . 41(10):1127-32. 10.1038/ng.438 PubMed 19718025.
Backbone
  Vector backbone: pCDF1-EF2-MCS2-Puromycin
  Backbone manufacturer: Systems Biosciences Inc
  Backbone size w/o insert (bp): 5500
  Vector type: Mammalian Expression, Lentiviral
  Selectable markers: Puromycin
Growth in bacteria
  Bacterial resistance: Ampicillin, 100 μg/mL
  Growth temperature: 37°C
  Growth strain: Stbl3
  Copy number: Low Copy
Gene/Insert
  Gene/Insert name: ERBB4 (alt name: HER4)
  Species: H. sapiens (human)
  Insert size (bp): 3927
  GenBank ID: NM_005235
  Entrez Gene: ERBB4 (a.k.a. ALS19, HER4, p180erbB4)
  Cloning method: Restriction Enzyme; 5′ cloning site XbaI (not destroyed); 3′ cloning site NotI (not destroyed)
  Sequencing primers: 5′ N/A; 3′ N/A
Terms and licenses: Academic/Nonprofit Terms; Industry Terms: Not Available to Industry
How to cite: pCDF1-ERBB4 (R544W) was a gift from Yardena Samuels (Addgene plasmid # 29540 ; http://n2t.net/addgene:29540 ; RRID:Addgene_29540)
