[The description below was written by a language model from this plasmid's Addgene catalogue record.]
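Description:
pCDF1-ERBB4 (R544W) is a lentiviral mammalian expression plasmid built on the commercial pCDF1-EF2-MCS2-Puromycin backbone, recorded as about 5.5 kb without insert. It is maintained in bacteria under ampicillin selection as a low-copy plasmid. The record lists a recombination-deficient strain (Stbl3), which is commonly used to keep the repeated terminal sequences of lentiviral vectors stable. In mammalian cells, a puromycin resistance marker allows selection of cells that have taken up or been transduced with the vector.

The insert is the human ERBB4 (HER4) coding sequence, approximately 3.9 kb and referenced to the standard human mRNA entry. It was cloned between XbaI and NotI sites, both of which were preserved. ERBB4 encodes a receptor tyrosine kinase of the EGFR/ErbB family. The construct name indicates an arginine-to-tryptophan substitution at residue 544, although the record has no separate mutation field describing it. No epitope tags or fusion partners are listed. No feature table is provided, and the promoter driving ERBB4 is not explicitly stated. The backbone name suggests an "EF2" element and a second multiple cloning site, but the exact promoter arrangement, viral elements and origin of replication cannot be confirmed from the fields given.

The associated publication is a survey of the tyrosine kinome in melanoma that reported recurrent ERBB4 mutations. This context suggests the plasmid is used for stable lentiviral expression of this ERBB4 variant in mammalian cells, allowing its functional effects to be studied. Such work would presumably include comparison with wild-type ERBB4 and other mutant constructs.
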