>Addgene plasmid #29540 | pCDF1-ERBB4 (R544W) | addgene partial sequence | sequence record 34961 | 29540 with LNCX
TTGACCTCCATAGAAGATTCTAGAGCCACCATGAAGCCGGCGACAGGACTTTGGGTCTGGGTGAGCCTTC
TCGTGGCGGCGGGGACCGTCCAGCCCAGCGATTCTCAGTCAGTGTGTGCAGGAACGGAGAATAAACTGAG
CTCTCTCTCTGACCTGGAACAGCAGTACCGAGCCTTGCGCAAGTACTATGAAAACTGTGAGGTTGTCATG
GGCAACCTGGAGATAACCAGCATTGAGCACAACCGGGACCTCTCCTTCCTGCGGTCTGTTCGAGAAGTCA
CAGGCTACGTGTTAGTGGCTCTTAATCAGTTTCGTTACCTGCCTCTGGAGAATTTACGCATTATTCGTGG
GACAAAACTTTATGAGGATCGATATGCCTTGGCAATATTTTTAAACTACAGAAAAGATGGAAACTTTGGA
CTTCAAGAACTTGGATTAAAGAACTTGACAGAAATCCTAAATGGTGGAGTCTATGTAGACCAGAACAAAT
TCCTTTGTTATGCAGACACCATTCATTGGCAAGATATTGTTCGGAACCCATGGCCTTCCAACTTGACTCT
TGTGTCAACAAATGGTAGTTCAGGATGTGGACGTTGCCATAAGTCCTGTACTGGCCGTTGCTGGGGACCC
ACAGAAAATCATTGCCAGACTTTGACAAGGACGGTGTGTGCAGAACAATGTGACGGCAGATGCTACGGAC
CTTACGTCAGTGACTGCTGCCATCGAGAATGTGCTGGAGGCTGCTCAGGACCTAAGGACACAGACTGCTT
TGCCTGCATGAATTTCAATGACAGTGGAGCATGTGTTACTCAGTGTCCCCAAACCTTTGTCTACAATCCN
AACCNCCTTTTCAACTGGAGCACAATTTCAATGCAAAGTACACATATGGAGCATTCTGTGTCAAGAAATG
TCCACATAACT
