>Addgene plasmid #29540 | pCDF1-ERBB4 (R544W) | addgene partial sequence | sequence record 35746 | hERBB4-F1 (TGCAAAGTACACATATGGAGCA)
TGTCACATAACTTTGTGGTAGATTCCAGTTCTTGTGTGCGTGCCTGCCCTAGTTCCAAGATGGAAGTAGA
AGAAAATGGGATTAAAATGTGTAAACCTTGCACTGACATTTGCCCAAAAGCTTGTGATGGCATTGGCACA
GGATCATTGATGTCAGCTCAGACTGTGGATTCCAGTAACATTGACAAATTCATAAACTGTACCAAGATCA
ATGGGAATTTGATCTTTCTAGTCACTGGTATTCATGGGGACCCTTACAATGCAATTGAAGCCATAGACCC
AGAGAAACTGAACGTCTTTCGGACAGTCAGAGAGATAACAGGTTTCCTGAACATACAGTCATGGCCACCA
AACATGACTGACTTCAGTGTTTTTTCTAACCTGGTGACCATTGGTGGAAGAGTACTCTATAGTGGCCTGT
CCTTGCTTATCCTCAAGCAACAGGGCATCACCTCTCTACAGTTCCAGTCCCTGAAGGAAATCAGCGCAGG
AAACATCTATATTACTGACAACAGCAACCTGTGTTATTATCATACCATTAACTGGACAACACTCTTCAGC
ACAATCAACCAGAGAATAGTAATCCGGGACAACAGAAAAGCTGAAAATTGTACTGCTGAAGGAATGGTGT
GCAACCATCTGTGTTCCAGTGATGGCTGTTGGGGACCTGG
