>Addgene plasmid #29540 | pCDF1-ERBB4 (R544W) | addgene partial sequence | sequence record 37170 | hERBB4-F3 5'-CCAGTCCCTGAAGGAAATCA-3'
ATCATACCATTAACTGGACAACACTCTTCAGCACAATCAACCAGAGAATAGTAATCCGGGACAACAGAAA
AGCTGAAAATTGTACTGCTGAAGGAATGGTGTGCAACCATCTGTGTTCCAGTGATGGCTGTTGGGGACCT
GGGCCAGACCAATGTCTGTCGTGTCGCCGCTTCAGTAGAGGAAGGATCTGCATAGAGTCTTGTAACCTCT
ATGATGGTGAATTTTGGGAGTTTGAGAATGGCTCCATCTGTGTGGAGTGTGACCCCCAGTGTGAGAAGAT
GGAAGATGGCCTCCTCACATGCCATGGACCGGGTCCTGACAACTGTACAAAGTGCTCTCATTTTAAAGAT
GGCCCAAACTGTGTGGAAAAATGTCCAGATGGCTTACAGGGGGCAAACAGTTTCATTTTCAAGTATGCTG
ATCCAGATCGGGAGTGCCACCCATGCCATCCAAACTGCACCCAAGGGTGTAACGGTCCCACTAGTCATGA
CTGCATTTACTACCCATGGACGGGCCATTCCACTTTACCACAACATGCTAGAACTCCCCTGATTGCAGCT
GGAGTAATTGGTGGGCTCTTCATTCTGGTCATTGTGGGTCTGACATTTGCTGTTTATGTTAGAAGGAAGA
GCATCAAAAAGAAAAGAGCCTTGAGAAGATTCTTGGAAACAGAGTTGGTGGAACCATTAACTCCCAGTGG
CACAGCACCCAATCAAGCTCAACTTCGTATTTTGAAAGAAACTGAGCTGAAGAGGGTAAAAGTCCTTGGC
TCAGGTGCTTTTTGGAACGGTTTTATAAAGGTATTTGGGTACCTGAAGGAGAAACTGTGAAGATTCCTGT
